>Addgene plasmid #49534 | Twitch-5 pcDNA3 | depositor partial sequence | sequence record 74384 | ECFP, Binding domain, cpCit174
GGATCCCGCGGCCGCCACCATGGTGAGCAAGGGCGAGGAGCTGTTCACCGGGGTGGTGCCCATCCTGGTC
GAGCTGGACGGCGACGTAAACGGCCACAAGTTCAGCGTGCGCGGCGAGGGCGAGGGCGATGCCACCAACG
GCAAGCTGACCCTGAAGTTCATCTGCACCACCGGCAAGCTGCCCGTGCCCTGGCCCACCCTCGTGACCAC
CCTGACCTGGGGCGTGCAGTGCTTCAGCCGCTACCCCGACCACATGAAGCAGCACGACTTCTTCAAGTCC
GCCATGCCCGAAGGCTACGTCCAGGAGCGTACCATCTTCTTCAAGGACGACGGCAACTACAAGACCCGCG
CCGAGGTGAAGTTCGAGGGCGACACCCTGGTGAACCGCATCGAGCTGAAGGGCATCGACTTCAAGGAGGA
CGGCAACATCCTGGGGCACAAGCTGGAGTACAACTACATCAGCCACAACGTCTATATCACCGCCGACAAG
CAGAAGAACGGCATCAAGGCCCACTTCAAGATCCGCCACAACATCGAGGACGGCAGCGTGCAGCTCGCCG
ACCACTACCAGCAGAACACCCCCATCGGCGACGGCCCCGTGCTGCTGCCCGACAACCACTACCTGAGCAC
CCAGTCCAAGCTGAGCAAAGACCCCAACGAGAAGCGCGATCACATGGTCCTGCTGGAGTTCGTGACCGCC
GCCCGCATGCAAGATGCTAGCGAAGAAGAGCTATCAGAGTGCTTTCGCATTTTTGACAAGGATGGAAATG
ACGGTTTCATCGACAGGGAGGAATTTGGAGACATCATCCGCCTTACTGGAGAACAGCTCACAGATGAGGA
TGTCGATGAGATATTTGGAGATTCAGACACAGACAAAAATGGAAGGATTGACTTTGATGAGTTCCTGAAG
ATGGTGGAGAATGTCCAGCCTATATATGAGCTCATGGGCGGCGTGCAGCTCGCCGACCACTACCAGCAGA
ACACCCCCATCGGCGACGGCCCCGTGCTGCTGCCCGACAACCACTACCTGAGCTACCAGTCCAAGCTGAG
CAAAGACCCCAACGAGAAGCGCGATCACATGGTCCTGCTGGAGTTCGTGACCGCCGCCGGGATCACTCTC
GGCATGGACGAGCTGTACAAGGGCGGTACCGGCGGCAGCATGGTGAGCAAGGGCGAGGAGCTGTTCACCG
GGGTGGTGCCCATCCTGGTCGAGCTGGACGGCGACGTAAACGGCCACAAGTTCAGCGTGCGCGGCGAGGG
CGAGGGCGATGCCACCAACGGCAAGCTGACCCTGAAGTTCATCTGCACCACCGGCAAGCTGCCCGTGCCC
TGGCCCACCCTCGTGACCACCCTGGGCTACGGCCTGATGTGCTTCGCCCGCTACCCCGACCACATGAAGC
AGCACGACTTCTTCAAGTCCGCCATGCCCGAAGGCTACGTCCAGGAGCGCACCATCTTCTTCAAGGACGA
CGGCAACTACAAGACCCGCGCCGAGGTGAAGTTCGAGGGCGACACCCTGGTGAACCGCATCGAGCTGAAG
GGCATCGACTTCAAGGAGGACGGCAACATCCTGGGGCACAAGCTGGAGTACAACTACAACAGCCACAACG
TCTATATCATGGCCGACAAGCAGAAGAACGGCATCAAGGCCAACTTCAAGATCCGCCACAACATCGAGGA
CTAAGAATTC
