>Addgene plasmid #49534 | Twitch-5 pcDNA3 | addgene partial sequence | sequence record 77198 | cmv-fwd
AGCAGAGCTCTCTGGCTAACTAGAGAACCCACTGCTTACTGGCTTATCGAAATTAATACGACTCACTATA
GGGAGACCCAAGCTTGGTACCGAGCTCGGATCCCGCGGCCGCCACCATGGTGAGCAAGGGCGAGGAGCTG
TTCACCGGGGTGGTGCCCATCCTGGTCGAGCTGGACGGCGACGTAAACGGCCACAAGTTCAGCGTGCGCG
GCGAGGGCGAGGGCGATGCCACCAACGGCAAGCTGACCCTGAAGTTCATCTGCACCACCGGCAAGCTGCC
CGTGCCCTGGCCCACCCTCGTGACCACCCTGACCTGGGGCGTGCAGTGCTTCAGCCGCTACCCCGACCAC
ATGAAGCAGCACGACTTCTTCAAGTCCGCCATGCCCGAAGGCTACGTCCAGGAGCGTACCATCTTCTTCA
AGGACGACGGCAACTACAAGACCCGCGCCGAGGTGAAGTTCGAGGGCGACACCCTGGTGAACCGCATCGA
GCTGAAGGGCATCGACTTCAAGGAGGACGGCAACATCCTGGGGCACAAGCTGGAGTACAACTACATCAGC
CACAACGTCTATATCACCGCCGACAAGCAGAAGAACGGCATCAAGGCCCACTTCAAGATCCGCCACAACA
TCGAGGACGGCAGCGTGCAGCTCGCCGACCACTACCAGCAGAACACCCCCATCGGCGACGGCCCCGTGCT
GCTGCCCGACAACCACTACCTGAGCACCCAGTCCAAGCTGAGCAAAGACCCCAACGAGAAGCGCGATCAC
ATGGTCCTGCTGGAGTTCGTGACCGCCGCCCGCATGCAAGATGCTAGCGAAGAAGAGCTATCAGAGTGCT
TTCGCATTTTTGACAAGGATGGAAATGACGGTTTCATCGACAGGGAGGAATTTGGAGACATCATCCGCCT
TACTGGAGAACAGCTCACAGATGAGGATGTC
