>Addgene plasmid #49534 | Twitch-5 pcDNA3 | addgene partial sequence | sequence record 77485 | BGHrev
TATAGAATAGGGCCCTCTAGATGCATGCTCGAGCGGCCGCCAGTGTGATGGATATCTGCAGAATTCTTAG
TCCTCGATGTTGTGGCGGATCTTGAAGTTGGCCTTGATGCCGTTCTTCTGCTTGTCGGCCATGATATAGA
CGTTGTGGCTGTTGTAGTTGTACTCCAGCTTGTGCCCCAGGATGTTGCCGTCCTCCTTGAAGTCGATGCC
CTTCAGCTCGATGCGGTTCACCAGGGTGTCGCCCTCGAACTTCACCTCGGCGCGGGTCTTGTAGTTGCCG
TCGTCCTTGAAGAAGATGGTGCGCTCCTGGACGTAGCCTTCGGGCATGGCGGACTTGAAGAAGTCGTGCT
GCTTCATGTGGTCGGGGTAGCGGGCGAAGCACATCAGGCCGTAGCCCAGGGTGGTCACGAGGGTGGGCCA
GGGCACGGGCAGCTTGCCGGTGGTGCAGATGAACTTCAGGGTCAGCTTGCCGTTGGTGGCATCGCCCTCG
CCCTCGCCGCGCACGCTGAACTT
