[The description below was written by a language model from this plasmid's Addgene catalogue record.]
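Description:
Twitch-5 pcDNA3 is a mammalian expression plasmid built on the Invitrogen pcDNA3 backbone (about 5.4 kb), giving a total size of roughly 7 kb once the approximately 1.7 kb insert is included. It is propagated in E. coli under ampicillin selection and is recorded as low copy. For mammalian cells it carries a neomycin resistance marker, allowing G418 selection of stable transfectants. No feature table is provided, so other backbone elements are not itemised, although the listed BGH reverse sequencing primer is consistent with the standard pcDNA3 arrangement of a polyadenylation signal downstream of the cloning site.

The payload is Twitch-5, a genetically encoded calcium indicator placed under the strong constitutive CMV promoter and cloned between BamHI and NotI sites, both of which are retained. The sensor open reading frame is flanked by two fluorescent proteins: ECFP at the N terminus and cpCit174, a circularly permuted Citrine variant, at the C terminus. This cyan/yellow pairing is the classic donor–acceptor layout for a FRET sensor, in which calcium-induced conformational change in the central calcium-binding domain alters energy transfer between the two fluorophores, so that the ratio of yellow to cyan emission reports calcium concentration. The record does not specify the identity or species origin of the calcium-binding domain itself.

The stated purpose is a fluorescent reporter for calcium signaling, and the associated work concerns optimized ratiometric calcium sensors for functional imaging in neurons and T lymphocytes. This version is suited to transient or stable expression in cultured mammalian cells for ratiometric calcium imaging.
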