Addgene plasmid #49534: Twitch-5 pcDNA3
Purpose: Fluorescent reporter for calcium signaling
Depositing lab: Oliver Griesbeck. Depositing organization: Max Planck Institute for Biological Intelligence. Publication: Optimized ratiometric calcium sensors for functional in vivo imaging of neurons and T lymphocytes. Thestrup T, Litzlbauer J, Bartholomaus I, Mues M, Russo L, Dana H, Kovalchuk Y, Liang Y, Kalamakis G, Laukat Y, Becker S, Witte G, Geiger A, Allen T, Rome LC, Chen TW, Kim DS, Garaschuk O, Griesinger C, Griesbeck O. Nat Methods. 2014 Jan 5. doi: 10.1038/nmeth.2773. PubMed 24390440.
Backbone
  Vector backbone: pcDNA3
  Backbone manufacturer: Invitrogen
  Backbone size w/o insert (bp): 5400
  Total vector size (bp): 7000
  Vector type: Mammalian Expression
  Selectable markers: Neomycin (select with G418)
Growth in bacteria
  Bacterial resistance: Ampicillin, 100 μg/mL
  Growth temperature: 37°C
  Growth strain: XL1 Blue
  Copy number: Low Copy
Gene/Insert
  Gene/Insert name: Twitch-5
  Insert size (bp): 1690
  Promoter: CMV
  Tag / fusion protein: ECFP (N terminal on insert); cpCit174 (C terminal on insert)
  Cloning method: Restriction Enzyme; 5′ cloning site BamHI (not destroyed); 3′ cloning site NotI (not destroyed)
  Sequencing primers: 5′ CMV-F; 3′ BGHrev
Terms and licenses: Academic/Nonprofit Terms; Industry Terms: Not Available to Industry
How to cite: Twitch-5 pcDNA3 was a gift from Oliver Griesbeck (Addgene plasmid # 49534)
